Addgene plasmid #81483: pDONR223_TBL1XR1_p.R166Q
Purpose: Gateway Donor vector containing TBL1XR1 , part of the Target Accelerator Plasmid Collection.
Depositing lab: Jesse Boehm & William Hahn & David Root. Depositing organization: Broad Institute. Publication: Systematic Functional Interrogation of Rare Cancer Variants Identifies Oncogenic Alleles. Kim E, Ilic N, Shrestha Y, Zou L, Kamburov A, Zhu C, Yang X, Lubonja R, Tran N, Nguyen C, Lawrence MS, Piccioni F, Bagul M, Doench JG, Chouinard CR, Wu X, Hogstrom L, Natoli T, Tamayo P, Horn H, Corsello SM, Lage K, Root DE, Subramanian A, Golub TR, Getz G, Boehm JS, Hahn WC. Cancer Discov. 2016 Jul;6(7):714-26. doi: 10.1158/2159-8290.CD-16-0160. Epub 2016 May 4. PubMed 27147599.
Backbone
  Vector backbone: pDONR223
  Backbone manufacturer: Invitrogen
  Backbone size w/o insert (bp): 2790
  Vector type: Gateway Entry vector
Growth in bacteria
  Bacterial resistance: Spectinomycin, 50 μg/mL
  Growth temperature: 37°C
  Growth strain: DH5alpha
  Copy number: High Copy
Gene/Insert
  Gene/Insert name: TBL1XR1 (alt name: NM_024665.5)
  Species: H. sapiens (human)
  Mutation: R166Q; L512P
  Entrez Gene: TBL1XR1 (a.k.a. C21, DC42, IRA1, MRD41, TBLR1)
  Promoter: None
  Cloning method: Gateway Cloning
  Sequencing primers: 5′ M13pUC-fwd; 3′ M13-Rev
Terms and licenses: Academic/Nonprofit Terms; Industry Terms: Not Available to Industry
Depositor comments: Closed state: stop codon immediately follows insert
How to cite: pDONR223_TBL1XR1_p.R166Q was a gift from Jesse Boehm & William Hahn & David Root (Addgene plasmid # 81483 ; http://n2t.net/addgene:81483 ; RRID:Addgene_81483)
