[The description below was written by a language model from this plasmid's Addgene catalogue record and pLannotate feature annotations shown in this document.]
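Description:
pDONR223_TBL1XR1_p.R166Q is a Gateway entry clone built on the Invitrogen pDONR223 backbone and carrying a mutant allele of the human TBL1XR1 open reading frame. It belongs to the Target Accelerator Plasmid Collection, a set of cancer-associated variant clones assembled for systematic functional testing of rare tumour alleles. The sequenced plasmid is about 4.3 kb. It replicates in E. coli at high copy from a ColE1/pUC-type origin and is selected with spectinomycin through the aadA (SmR) aminoglycoside adenylyltransferase gene. That gene sits downstream of a class 1 integron Pc promoter fragment and a residual gentamicin acetyltransferase fragment.

The TBL1XR1 coding sequence, roughly 1.5 kb, is flanked by two attL recombination sites. The automated annotation labels both as attL3. These sites allow LR Clonase-mediated transfer of the ORF into any compatible Gateway destination vector. TBL1XR1 encodes an F-box-like component of the N-CoR corepressor complex that helps recruit the ubiquitin/proteasome machinery to nuclear receptor-regulated genes. The named variant is R166Q, but the record also lists a second substitution, L512P, which should be kept in mind when interpreting results. The clone is in the "closed" configuration, with a stop codon directly after the insert, so it suits native or N-terminally tagged expression but not C-terminal fusions.

The entry vector has no promoter driving the insert, so expression depends on the destination vector. The rrnB T1 and T2 terminators upstream insulate the cassette from read-through transcription, and a T7 promoter lies beyond the downstream att site, pointing back toward the insert. Short lacI and lacZα fragments are backbone remnants.
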