Features (pLannotate 1.2.2; 12 found; start..end, strand, type, name):
    121..213     +  CDS            lacI (fragment): lac repressor; lacI; The lac repressor binds to the lac operator to inhibit transcription in E. coli. This inhibition can be relieved by adding lactose or isopropyl-β-D-thiogalactopyranoside (IPTG).
    268..295     -  terminator     rrnB T2 terminator: transcription terminator T2 from the E. coli rrnB gene
    427..470     +  terminator     rrnB T1 terminator: Escherichia coli rrnB; transcription terminator T1 from the E. coli rrnB gene
    517..553     -  CDS            lacZα (fragment): LacZα fragment of β-galactosidase; lacZ fragment
    570..665     +  protein_bind   attL3: mutant version of attL; recombination site for the Gateway® LR reaction LR Clonase™
    671..2212    +  CDS            TBL1XR1: TBL1R_HUMAN - Also known as IRA1, TBLR1. Experimental evidence at protein level: Swiss-Prot protein existence level 1. F-box-like protein involved in the recruitment of the ubiquitin/19S proteasome complex to nuclear receptor-regulated transcription units. Plays an essential role in transcription activation mediated by nuclear receptors. Probably acts as integral component of the N-Cor corepressor complex that mediates the recruitment of the 19S proteasome complex, leading to the subsequent proteasomal degradation of N-Cor complex, thereby allowing cofactor exchange, and transcription activati
   2220..2315    -  protein_bind   attL3: mutant version of attL; recombination site for the Gateway® LR reaction LR Clonase™
   2334..2352    -  promoter       T7 promoter: promoter for bacteriophage T7 RNA polymerase
   2542..2565    +  promoter       Pc promoter (fragment): intI1 (promoter lies within the coding sequence); class 1 integron promoter
   2741..2797    +  CDS            GmR (fragment): gentamycin acetyltransferase; aacC1; confers resistance to gentamycin
   2804..3595    +  CDS            SmR: aminoglycoside adenylyltransferase (Murphy, 1985); aadA; confers resistance to spectinomycin and streptomycin
   3688..4276    +  rep_origin     ori: high-copy-number ColE1/pMB1/pBR322/pUC origin of replication
>Addgene plasmid #81483 | pDONR223_TBL1XR1_p.R166Q | addgene full sequence | sequence record 168326 | Addgene NGS result
CTTTCCTGCGTTATCCCCTGATTCTGTGGATAACCGTATTACCGCCTTTGAGTGAGCTGATACCGCTCGC
CGCAGCCGAACGACCGAGCGCAGCGAGTCAGTGAGCGAGGAAGCGGAAGAGCGCCCAATACGCAAACCGC
CTCTCCCCGCGCGTTGGCCGATTCATTAATGCAGCTGGCACGACAGGTTTCCCGACTGGAAAGCGGGCAG
TGAGCGCAACGCAATTAATACGCGTACCGCTAGCCAGGAAGAGTTTGTAGAAACGCAAAAAGGCCATCCG
TCAGGATGGCCTTCTGCTTAGTTTGATGCCTGGCAGTTTATGGCGGGCGTCCTGCCCGCCACCCTCCGGG
CCGTTGCTTCACAACGTTCAAATCCGCTCCCGGCGGATTTGTCCTACTCAGGAGAGCGTTCACCGACAAA
CAACAGATAAAACGAAAGGCCCAGTCTTCCGACTGAGCCTTTCGTTTTATTTGATGCCTGGCAGTTCCCT
ACTCTCGCGTTAACGCTAGCATGGATGTTTTCCCAGTCACGACGTTGTAAAACGACGGCCAGTCTTAAGC
TCGGGCCCCAAATAATGATTTTATTTTGACTGATAGTGACCTGTTCGTTGCAACAAATTGATGAGCAATG
CTTTTTTATAATGCCAACTTTGTACAAAAAAGTTGGCACCATGAGTATAAGCAGTGATGAGGTCAACTTC
TTGGTATATAGATACTTGCAAGAGTCAGGATTTTCTCATTCAGCATTTACCTTTGGTATAGAAAGCCATA
TCAGTCAGTCCAATATAAATGGTGCCCTCGTCCCACCCGCTGCATTGATTTCTATCATCCAGAAAGGTCT
ACAGTATGTAGAAGCAGAAGTTAGTATTAATGAGGATGGTACCTTGTTTGATGGTCGACCAATAGAGTCT
CTGTCCCTGATAGATGCCGTAATGCCTGATGTAGTACAAACAAGACAACAAGCTTATAGAGATAAGCTTG
CACAGCAACAGGCAGCAGCTGCTGCAGCTGCCGCAGCTGCAGCCAGCCAACAAGGATCTGCAAAAAATGG
AGAAAACACAGCAAATGGGGAGGAGAATGGAGCACATACTATAGCAAATAATCATACTGATATGATGGAA
GTGGATGGGGATGTTGAAATCCCTCCTAATAAAGCTGTTGTGTTGCAGGGCCATGAATCTGAAGTTTTTA
TCTGTGCCTGGAACCCTGTTAGTGATCTCCTAGCATCAGGGTCTGGAGACTCAACAGCAAGAATATGGAA
TCTTAGTGAGAACAGCACCAGTGGCTCTACACAGTTAGTACTTAGACATTGTATACGAGAAGGAGGGCAA
GATGTTCCAAGCAACAAGGATGTCACATCTCTAGATTGGAATAGTGAAGGTACACTTCTAGCAACTGGTT
CCTATGATGGGTTTGCCAGAATATGGACTAAAGATGGTAACCTTGCTAGCACCTTAGGGCAGCATAAAGG
CCCTATATTTGCATTAAAATGGAATAAGAAAGGAAATTTCATCCTAAGTGCTGGAGTAGACAAGACTACA
ATTATTTGGGACGCACATACTGGTGAAGCCAAGCAACAGTTTCCTTTTCATTCAGCACCAGCATTGGATG
TTGATTGGCAGAGCAACAACACCTTTGCTTCTTGTAGTACAGATATGTGCATTCATGTCTGTAAATTAGG
ACAAGACAGACCTATTAAAACATTCCAAGGACATACGAATGAAGTAAATGCTATCAAATGGGACCCAACT
GGCAATCTCTTGGCCTCCTGTTCTGACGACATGACTTTAAAGATATGGAGTATGAAACAAGACAATTGTG
TCCATGATTTGCAAGCACATAATAAAGAAATTTATACTATCAAATGGAGTCCAACAGGACCAGGGACTAA
TAATCCAAATGCCAACCTTATGTTAGCAAGTGCATCCTTTGATTCTACTGTTAGGTTATGGGATGTAGAC
CGAGGGATATGCATCCATACTTTGACAAAACACCAAGAGCCTGTGTACAGTGTAGCTTTCAGTCCTGATG
GCAGGTATCTGGCAAGTGGTTCTTTTGACAAATGTGTACACATCTGGAACACGCAGACAGGTGCTCTAGT
TCACAGCTATAGGGGAACAGGTGGAATATTTGAAGTTTGCTGGAATGCAGCAGGAGACAAAGTTGGAGCC
AGTGCATCAGATGGTTCAGTTTGTGTATTAGACCCTCGGAAATGATTGCCAACTTTCTTGTACAAAGTTG
GCATTATAAGAAAGCATTGCTTATCAATTTGTTGCAACGAACAGGTCACTATCAGTCAAAATAAAATCAT
TATTTGCCATCCAGCTGATATCCCCTATAGTGAGTCGTATTACATGGTCATAGCTGTTTCCTGGCAGCTC
TGGCCCGTGTCTCAAAATCTCTGATGTTACATTGCACAAGATAAAAATATATCATCATGCCTCCTCTAGA
CCAGCCAGGACAGAAATGCCTCGACTTCGCTGCTACCCAAGGTTGCCGGGTGACGCACACCGTGGAAACG
GATGAAGGCACGAACCCAGTGGACATAAGCCTGTTCGGTTCGTAAGCTGTAATGCAAGTAGCGTATGCGC
TCACGCAACTGGTCCAGAACCTTGACCGAACGCAGCGGTGGTAACGGCGCAGTGGCGGTTTTCATGGCTT
GTTATGACTGTTTTTTTGGGGTACAGTCTATGCCTCGGGCATCCAAGCAGCAAGCGCGTTACGCCGTGGG
TCGATGTTTGATGTTATGGAGCAGCAACGATGTTACGCAGCAGGGCAGTCGCCCTAAAACAAAGTTAAAC
ATTATGAGGGAAGCGGTGATCGCCGAAGTATCGACTCAACTATCAGAGGTAGTTGGCGTCATCGAGCGCC
ATCTCGAACCGACGTTGCTGGCCGTACATTTGTACGGCTCCGCAGTGGATGGCGGCCTGAAGCCACACAG
TGATATTGATTTGCTGGTTACGGTGACCGTAAGGCTTGATGAAACAACGCGGCGAGCTTTGATCAACGAC
CTTTTGGAAACTTCGGCTTCCCCTGGAGAGAGCGAGATTCTCCGCGCTGTAGAAGTCACCATTGTTGTGC
ACGACGACATCATTCCGTGGCGTTATCCAGCTAAGCGCGAACTGCAATTTGGAGAATGGCAGCGCAATGA
CATTCTTGCAGGTATCTTCGAGCCAGCCACGATCGACATTGATCTGGCTATCTTGCTGACAAAAGCAAGA
GAACATAGCGTTGCCTTGGTAGGTCCAGCGGCGGAGGAACTCTTTGATCCGGTTCCTGAACAGGATCTAT
TTGAGGCGCTAAATGAAACCTTAACGCTATGGAACTCGCCGCCCGACTGGGCTGGCGATGAGCGAAATGT
AGTGCTTACGTTGTCCCGCATTTGGTACAGCGCAGTAACCGGCAAAATCGCGCCGAAGGATGTCGCTGCC
GACTGGGCAATGGAGCGCCTGCCGGCCCAGTATCAGCCCGTCATACTTGAAGCTAGACAGGCTTATCTTG
GACAAGAAGAAGATCGCTTGGCCTCGCGCGCAGATCAGTTGGAAGAATTTGTCCACTACGTGAAAGGCGA
GATCACCAAGGTAGTCGGCAAATAACCCTCGAGCCACCCATGACCAAAATCCCTTAACGTGAGTTACGCG
TCGTTCCACTGAGCGTCAGACCCCGTAGAAAAGATCAAAGGATCTTCTTGAGATCCTTTTTTTCTGCGCG
TAATCTGCTGCTTGCAAACAAAAAAACCACCGCTACCAGCGGTGGTTTGTTTGCCGGATCAAGAGCTACC
AACTCTTTTTCCGAAGGTAACTGGCTTCAGCAGAGCGCAGATACCAAATACTGTTCTTCTAGTGTAGCCG
TAGTTAGGCCACCACTTCAAGAACTCTGTAGCACCGCCTACATACCTCGCTCTGCTAATCCTGTTACCAG
TGGCTGCTGCCAGTGGCGATAAGTCGTGTCTTACCGGGTTGGACTCAAGACGATAGTTACCGGATAAGGC
GCAGCGGTCGGGCTGAACGGGGGGTTCGTGCACACAGCCCAGCTTGGAGCGAACGACCTACACCGAACTG
AGATACCTACAGCGTGAGCTATGAGAAAGCGCCACGCTTCCCGAAGGGAGAAAGGCGGACAGGTATCCGG
TAAGCGGCAGGGTCGGAACAGGAGAGCGCACGAGGGAGCTTCCAGGGGGAAACGCCTGGTATCTTTATAG
TCCTGTCGGGTTTCGCCACCTCTGACTTGAGCGTCGATTTTTGTGATGCTCGTCAGGGGGGCGGAGCCTA
TGGAAAAACGCCAGCAACGCGGCCTTTTTACGGTTCCTGGCCTTTTGCTGGCCTTTTGCTCACATGTT
