>Addgene plasmid #81483 | pDONR223_TBL1XR1_p.R166Q | depositor partial sequence | sequence record 154802 | Insert sequence
ATGAGTATAAGCAGTGATGAGGTCAACTTCTTGGTATATAGATACTTGCAAGAGTCAGGATTTTCTCATT
CAGCATTTACCTTTGGTATAGAAAGCCATATCAGTCAGTCCAATATAAATGGTGCCCTCGTCCCACCCGC
TGCATTGATTTCTATCATCCAGAAAGGTCTACAGTATGTAGAAGCAGAAGTTAGTATTAATGAGGATGGT
ACCTTGTTTGATGGTCGACCAATAGAGTCTCTGTCCCTGATAGATGCCGTAATGCCTGATGTAGTACAAA
CAAGACAACAAGCTTATAGAGATAAGCTTGCACAGCAACAGGCAGCAGCTGCTGCAGCTGCCGCAGCTGC
AGCCAGCCAACAAGGATCTGCAAAAAATGGAGAAAACACAGCAAATGGGGAGGAGAATGGAGCACATACT
ATAGCAAATAATCATACTGATATGATGGAAGTGGATGGGGATGTTGAAATCCCTCCTAATAAAGCTGTTG
TGTTGCAGGGCCATGAATCTGAAGTTTTTATCTGTGCCTGGAACCCTGTTAGTGATCTCCTAGCATCAGG
GTCTGGAGACTCAACAGCAAGAATATGGAATCTTAGTGAGAACAGCACCAGTGGCTCTACACAGTTAGTA
CTTAGACATTGTATACGAGAAGGAGGGCAAGATGTTCCAAGCAACAAGGATGTCACATCTCTAGATTGGA
ATAGTGAAGGTACACTTCTAGCAACTGGTTCCTATGATGGGTTTGCCAGAATATGGACTAAAGATGGTAA
CCTTGCTAGCACCTTAGGGCAGCATAAAGGCCCTATATTTGCATTAAAATGGAATAAGAAAGGAAATTTC
ATCCTAAGTGCTGGAGTAGACAAGACTACAATTATTTGGGACGCACATACTGGTGAAGCCAAGCAACAGT
TTCCTTTTCATTCAGCACCAGCATTGGATGTTGATTGGCAGAGCAACAACACCTTTGCTTCTTGTAGTAC
AGATATGTGCATTCATGTCTGTAAATTAGGACAAGACAGACCTATTAAAACATTCCAAGGACATACGAAT
GAAGTAAATGCTATCAAATGGGACCCAACTGGCAATCTCTTGGCCTCCTGTTCTGACGACATGACTTTAA
AGATATGGAGTATGAAACAAGACAATTGTGTCCATGATTTGCAAGCACATAATAAAGAAATTTATACTAT
CAAATGGAGTCCAACAGGACCAGGGACTAATAATCCAAATGCCAACCTTATGTTAGCAAGTGCATCCTTT
GATTCTACTGTTAGGTTATGGGATGTAGACCGAGGGATATGCATCCATACTTTGACAAAACACCAAGAGC
CTGTGTACAGTGTAGCTTTCAGTCCTGATGGCAGGTATCTGGCAAGTGGTTCTTTTGACAAATGTGTACA
CATCTGGAACACGCAGACAGGTGCTCTAGTTCACAGCTATAGGGGAACAGGTGGAATATTTGAAGTTTGC
TGGAATGCAGCAGGAGACAAAGTTGGAGCCAGTGCATCAGATGGTTCAGTTTGTGTATTAGACCCTCGGA
AA
