>Addgene plasmid #81483 | pDONR223_TBL1XR1_p.R166Q | addgene partial sequence | sequence record 156492 | M13-F20 5'-TGTAAAACGACGGCCAGT-3'
TTCGTTGCAACAAATTGATGAGCAATGCTTTTTTATAATGCCAACTTTGTACAAAAAAGTTGGCACCATG
AGTATAAGCAGTGATGAGGTCAACTTCTTGGTATATAGATACTTGCAAGAGTCAGGATTTTCTCATTCAG
CATTTACCTTTGGTATAGAAAGCCATATCAGTCAGTCCAATATAAATGGTGCCCTCGTCCCACCCGCTGC
ATTGATTTCTATCATCCAGAAAGGTCTACAGTATGTAGAAGCAGAAGTTAGTATTAATGAGGATGGTACC
TTGTTTGATGGTCGACCAATAGAGTCTCTGTCCCTGATAGATGCCGTAATGCCTGATGTAGTACAAACAA
GACAACAAGCTTATAGAGATAAGCTTGCACAGCAACAGGCAGCAGCTGCTGCAGCTGCCGCAGCTGCAGC
CAGCCAACAAGGATCTGCAAAAAATGGAGAAAACACAGCAAATGGGGAGGAGAATGGAGCACATACTATA
GCAAATAATCATACTGATATGATGGAAGTGGATGGGGATGTTGAAATCCCTCCTAATAAAGCTGTTGTGT
TGCAGGGCCATGAATCTGAAGTTTTTATCTGTGCCTGGAACCCTGTTAGTGATCTCCTAGCATCAGGGTC
TGGAGACTCAACAGCAAGAATATGGAATCTTAGTGAGAACAGCACCAGTGGCTCTACACAGTTAGTACTT
AGACATTGTATACGAGAAGGAGGGCAAGATGTTCCAAGCAACAAGGATGTCACATCTCTAGATTGGAATA
GTGAAGGTACACTTCTAGCAACTGGTTCCTATGATGGGTTTGCCAGAATATGGACTAAAGATGGTAACCT
TGCTAGCACCTTAGGGCAGCATAAAGGCCCTATATTTGCATTAAAATGGAATAAGAAAGGAAATTTCATC
CTAAGTGCTGGAGTAGACAAGACTACAATTATTTGGGACGCACATACTGGTGAAGCCAAGCAACAGTTTC
CTTTTCATTCAGCACCAGCATTGGATGTTGATTGG
